>Addgene plasmid #102977 | pBabe hygro NFS1 | addgene full sequence | sequence record 207881 | Addgene NGS Result
GTTATTGTCTCATGAGCGGATACATATTTGAATGTATTTAGAAAAATAAACAAATAGGGGTTCCGCGCAC
ATTTCCCCGAAAAGTGCCACCTGCAGCCTGAATATGGGCCAAACAGGATATCTGTGGTAAGCAGTTCCTG
CCCCGGCTCAGGGCCAAGAACAGATGGAACAGCTGAATATGGGCCAAACAGGATATCTGTGGTAAGCAGT
TCCTGCCCCGGCTCAGGGCCAAGAACAGATGGTCCCCAGATGCGGTCCAGCCCTCAGCAGTTTCTAGAGA
ACCATCAGATGTTTCCAGGGTGCCCCAAGGACCTGAAATGACCCTGTGCCTTATTTGAACTAACCAATCA
GTTCGCTTCTCGCTTCTGTTCGCGCGCTTCTGCTCCCCGAGCTCAATAAAAGAGCCCACAACCCCTCACT
CGGGGCGCCAGTCCTCCGATTGACTGAGTCGCCCGGGTACCCGTGTATCCAATAAACCCTCTTGCAGTTG
CATCCGACTTGTGGTCTCGCTGTTCCTTGGGAGGGTCTCCTCTGAGTGATTGACTACCCGTCAGCGGGGG
TCTTTCATTTGGGGGCTCGTCCGGGATCGGGAGACCCCTGCCCAGGGACCACCGACCCACCACCGGGAGG
CAAGCTGGCCAGCAACTTATCTGTGTCTGTCCGATTGTCTAGTGTCTATGACTGATTTTATGCGCCTGCG
TCGGTACTAGTTAGCTAACTAGCTCTGTATCTGGCGGACCCGTGGTGGAACTGACGAGTTCTGAACACCC
GGCCGCAACCCTGGGAGACGTCCCAGGGACTTTGGGGGCCGTTTTTGTGGCCCGACCTGAGGAAGGGAGT
CGATGTGGAATCCGACCCCGTCAGGATATGTGGTTCTGGTAGGAGACGAGAACCTAAAACAGTTCCCGCC
TCCGTCTGAATTTTTGCTTTCGGTTTGGAACCGAAGCCGCGCGTCTTGTCTGCTGCAGCGCTGCAGCATC
GTTCTGTGTTGTCTCTGTCTGACTGTGTTTCTGTATTTGTCTGAAAATTAGGGCCAGACTGTTACCACTC
CCTTAAGTTTGACCTTAGGTCACTGGAAAGATGTCGAGCGGATCGCTCACAACCAGTCGGTAGATGTCAA
GAAGAGACGTTGGGTTACCTTCTGCTCTGCAGAATGGCCAACCTTTAACGTCGGATGGCCGCGAGACGGC
ACCTTTAACCGAGACCTCATCACCCAGGTTAAGATCAAGGTCTTTTCACCTGGCCCGCATGGACACCCAG
ACCAGGTCCCCTACATCGTGACCTGGGAAGCCTTGGCTTTTGACCCCCCTCCCTGGGTCAAGCCCTTTGT
ACACCCTAAGCCTCCGCCTCCTCTTCCTCCATCCGCCCCGTCTCTCCCCCTTGAACCTCCTCGTTCGACC
CCGCCTCGATCCTCCCTTTATCCAGCCCTCACTCCTTCTCTAGGCGCCGGCCGGATCCACCATGCTGCTC
CGAGCCGCTTGGAGGCGGGCGGCAGTGGCGGTGACAGCGGCTCCAGGGCCGAAGCCCGCGGCGCCCACTC
GGGGGCTGCGCCTGCGCGTTGGAGACCGTGCTCCTCAGTCTGCGGTTCCCGCAGATACAGCCGCTGCCCC
GGAGGTGGGGCCAGTGCTGCGACCTCTCTATATGGATGTGCAAGCTACAACTCCTCTGGACCCCCGGGTG
CTTGATGCCATGCTCCCTTACCTAATTAACTACTATGGGAACCCACACTCCCGGACACATGCTTATGGCT
GGGAGAGTGAGGCAGCCATGGAACGTGCTCGTCAGCAAGTAGCATCTCTGATTGGAGCTGATCCTCGTGA
GATCATTTTTACTAGTGGTGCTACTGAATCCAACAACATAGCAATTAAGGGGGTGGCCCGATTCTACAGG
TCACGGAAAAAGCACTTGATCACCACCCAGACAGAACACAAATGTGTCTTGGACTCCTGCCGTTCACTGG
AAGCTGAGGGCTTTCAGGTCACCTACCTCCCAGTGCAGAAGAGTGGGATCATTGACCTAAAGGAACTAGA
GGCTGCTATCCAGCCAGATACTAGCCTGGTGTCAGTCATGACTGTGAACAATGAGATTGGAGTGAAGCAG
CCTATTGCAGAAATAGGGCGGATTTGTTCAAGTCGTAAAGTTTACTTCCATACTGATGCAGCCCAGGCTG
TTGGAAAAATCCCACTTGATGTCAATGACATGAAAATTGATCTCATGAGCATTAGTGGTCACAAAATCTA
CGGTCCCAAAGGGGTTGGTGCCATCTACATCCGTCGCCGGCCCCGTGTGCGTGTGGAGGCCCTGCAGAGT
GGAGGGGGGCAGGAGCGGGGTATGCGGTCTGGGACAGTGCCCACACCCTTAGTGGTGGGGCTGGGGGCTG
CGTGTGAGGTGGCACAGCAAGAGATGGAGTATGACCACAAGCGAATCTCAAAGTTGTCAGAGCGGCTGAT
ACAGAATATAATGAAGAGCCTTCCAGATGTGGTGATGAATGGGGACCCTAAGCACCATTATCCCGGCTGT
ATCAACCTCTCCTTTGCATATGTGGAAGGGGAAAGTCTGCTGATGGCACTGAAGGACGTTGCCTTATCCT
CAGGGAGTGCCTGCACCTCTGCATCCCTGGAGCCCTCTTATGTGCTTAGAGCAATTGGCACTGATGAGGA
TTTAGCGCACTCTTCTATCAGGTTTGGAATTGGCCGCTTCACTACAGAGGAGGAAGTGGACTACACAGTG
GAGAAATGCATTCAGCATGTGAAGCGTCTTCGAGAAATGAGCCCTCTCTGGGAGATGGTTCAGGATGGCA
TTGACCTCAAGAGCATCAAGTGGACCCAACACTAGAAGAATAGGGCCCTGAGAATTCGCCAGCACAGTGG
TCGACCCTGTGGAATGTGTGTCAGTTAGGGTGTGGAAAGTCCCCAGGCTCCCCAGCAGGCAGAAGTATGC
AAAGCATGCATCTCAATTAGTCAGCAACCAGGTGTGGAAAGTCCCCAGGCTCCCCAGCAGGCAGAAGTAT
GCAAAGCATGCATCTCAATTAGTCAGCAACCATAGTCCCGCCCCTAACTCCGCCCATCCCGCCCCTAACT
CCGCCCAGTTCCGCCCATTCTCCGCCCCATGGCTGACTAATTTTTTTTATTTATGCAGAGGCCGAGGCCG
CCTCGGCCTCTGAGCTATTCCAGAAGTAGTGAGGAGGCTTTTTTGGAGGCCTAGGCTTTTGCAAAAAGCT
TGCCAGCTGGGGCGCCCTCTGGTAAGGTTGGGAAGCCCTGCAGATCTGATCCCGGGGGGCAATGAGATAT
GAAAAAGCCTGAACTCACCGCGACGTCTGTCGAGAAGTTTCTGATCGAAAAGTTCGACAGCGTCTCCGAC
CTGATGCAGCTCTCGGAGGGCGAAGAATCTCGTGCTTTCAGCTTCGATGTAGGAGGGCGTGGATATGTCC
TGCGGGTAAATAGCTGCGCCGATGGTTTCTACAAAGATCGTTATGTTTATCGGCACTTTGCATCGGCCGC
GCTCCCGATTCCGGAAGTGCTTGACATTGGGGAATTTAGCGAGAGCCTGACCTATTGCATCTCCCGCCGT
GCACAGGGTGTCACGTTGCAAGACCTGCCTGAAACCGAACTGCCCGCTGTTCTGCAGCCGGTCGCGGAGG
CCATGGATGCGATCGCTGCGGCCGATCTTAGCCAGACGAGCGGGTTCGGCCCATTCGGACCGCAAGGAAT
CGGTCAATACACTACATGGCGTGATTTCATATGCGCGATTGCTGATCCCCATGTGTATCACTGGCAAACT
GTGATGGACGACACCGTCAGTGCGTCCGTCGCGCAGGCTCTCGATGAGCTGATGCTTTGGGCCGAGGACT
GCCCCGAAGTCCGGCACCTCGTGCACGCGGATTTCGGCTCCAACAATGTCCTGACGGACAATGGCCGCAT
AACAGCGGTCATTGACTGGAGCGAGGCGATGTTCGGGGATTCCCAATACGAGGTCGCCAACATCTTCTTC
TGGAGGCCGTGGTTGGCTTGTATGGAGCAGCAGACGCGCTACTTCGAGCGGAGGCATCCGGAGCTTGCAG
GATCGCCGCGGCTCCGGGCGTATATGCTCCGCATTGGTCTTGACCAACTCTATCAGAGCTTGGTTGACGG
CAATTTCGATGATGCAGCTTGGGCGCAGGGTCGATGCGACGCAATCGTCCGATCCGGAGCCGGGACTGTC
GGGCGTACACAAATCGCCCGCAGAAGCGCGGCCGTCTGGACCGATGGCTGTGTAGAAGTACTCGCCGATA
GTGGAAACCGACGCCCCAGCACTCGTCCGAGGGCAAAGGAATAGAGTAGATGCCGACCGGGATCTATCGA
TGCGGCGGGTGTGGTGGTTACGCGTAATCTGCTGCTTGCAAACAAAAAAACCACCGCTACCAGCGGTGGT
TTGTTTGCCGGATCAAGAGCTACCAACTCTTTTTCCGAAGGTAACTGGCTTCAGCAGAGCGCAGATACCA
AATACTGTTCTTCTAGTGTAGCCGTAGTTAGGCCACCACTTCAAGAACTCTGTAGCACCGCCTACATACC
TCGCTCTGCTAATCCTGTTACCAGTGGCTGCTGCCAGTGGCGATAAGTCGTGTCTTACCGGGTTGGACTC
AAGACGATAGTTACCGGATAAGGCGCAGCGGTCGGGCTGAACGGGGGGTTCGTGCACACAGCCCAGCTTG
GAGCGAACGACCTACACCGAACTGAGATACCTACAGCGTGAGCTATGAGAAAGCGCCACGCTTCCCGAAG
GGAGAAAGGCGGACAGGTATCCGGTAAGCGGCAGGGTCGGAACAGGAGAGCGCACGAGGGAGCTTCCAGG
GGGAAACGCCTGGTATCTTTATAGTCCTGTCGGGTTTCGCCACCTCTGACTTGAGCGTCGATTTTTGTGA
TGCTCGTCAGGGGGGCGGAGCCTATGGAAAAACGCCAGCAACGCATCGATAAAATAAAAGATTTTATTTA
GTCTCCAGAAAAAGGGGGGAATGAAAGACCCCACCTGTAGGTTTGGCAAGCTAGCTTAAGTAACGCCATT
TTGCAAGGCATGGAAAAATACATAACTGAGAATAGAGAAGTTCAGATCAAGGTCAGGAACAGATGGAACA
GCTGAATATGGGCCAAACAGGATATCTGTGGTAAGCAGTTCCTGCCCCGGCTCAGGGCCAAGAACAGATG
GAACAGCTGAATATGGGCCAAACAGGATATCTGTGGTAAGCAGTTCCTGCCCCGGCTCAGGGCCAAGAAC
AGATGGTCCCCAGATGCGGTCCAGCCCTCAGCAGTTTCTAGAGAACCATCAGATGTTTCCAGGGTGCCCC
AAGGACCTGAAATGACCCTGTGCCTTATTTGAACTAACCAATCAGTTCGCTTCTCGCTTCTGTTCGCGCG
CTTCTGCTCCCCGAGCTCAATAAAAGAGCCCACAACCCCTCACTCGGGGCGCCAGTCCTCCGATTGACTG
AGTCGCCCGGGTACCCGTGTATCCAATAAACCCTCTTGCAGTTGCATCCGACTTGTGGTCTCGCTGTTCC
TTGGGAGGGTCTCCTCTGAGTGATTGACTACCCGTCAGCGGGGGTCTTTCACATGCAGCATGTATCAAAA
TTAATTTGGTTTTTTTTCTTAAGTATTTACATTAAATGGCCATAGTGCGGCCGCAAATCAATCTAAAGTA
TATATGAGTAAACTTGGTCTGACAGTTACCAATGCTTAATCAGTGAGGCACCTATCTCAGCGATCTGTCT
ATTTCGTTCATCCATAGTTGCCTGACTCCCCGTCGTGTAGATAACTACGATACGGGAGGGCTTACCATCT
GGCCCACAGTGCTGCAATGATACCGCGAGACTTTTTGTTTGCGAGTCAGCAGATTACGCGCAGAAAAAAA
GGATCTCAAGAAGATCCTTTGATCTTTTCTACGGGGTCTGACGCTCAGTGGAACGAAAACTCACGTTAAG
GGATTTTGGTCATGAGATTATCAAAAAGGATCTTCACCTAGATCCTTTTNNNNNNNNNNNGMRGYYGYAA
ATCAATCTAAAGTATATATGAGTAAACTTGGTCTGACAGTTACCAATGCTTAATCAGTGAGGCACCTATC
TCAGCGATCTGTCTATTTCGTTCATCCATAGTTGCCTGACTCCCCGTCGTGTAGATAACTACGATACGGG
AGGGCTTACCATCTGGCCCCAGTGCTGCAATGATACCGCGAGACCCACGCTCACCGGCTCCAGATTTATC
AGCAATAAACCAGCCAGCCGGAAGGGCCGAGCGCAGAAGTGGTCCTGCAACTTTATCCGCCTCCATCCAG
TCTATTAATTGTTGCCGGGAAGCTAGAGTAAGTAGTTCGCCAGTTAATAGTTTGCGCAACGTTGTTGCCA
TTGCTACAGGCATCGTGGTGTCACGCTCGTCGTTTGGTATGGCTTCATTCAGCTCCGGTTCCCAACGATC
AAGGCGAGTTACATGATCCCCCATGTTGTGCAAAAAAGCGGTTAGCTCCTTCGGTCCTCCGATCGTTGTC
AGAAGTAAGTTGGCCGCAGTGTTATCACTCATGGTTATGGCAGCACTGCATAATTCTCTTACTGTCATGC
CATCCGTAAGATGCTTTTCTGTGACTGGTGAGTACTCAACCAAGTCATTCTGAGAATAGTGTATGCGGCG
ACCGAGTTGCTCTTGCCCGGCGTCAATACGGGATAATACCGCGCCACATAGCAGAACTTTAAAAGTGCTC
ATCATTGGAAAACGTTCTTCGGGGCGAAAACTCTCAAGGATCTTACCGCTGTTGAGATCCAGTTCGATGT
AACCCACTCGTGCACCCAACTGATCTTCAGCATCTTTTACTTTCACCAGCGTTTCTGGGTGAGCAAAAAC
AGGAAGGCAAAATGCCGCAAAAAAGGGAATAAGGGCGACACGGAAATGTTGAATACTCATACTCTTCCTT
TTTCAATATTATTGAAGCATTTATCAGG
Features (pLannotate 1.2.2; 14 found; start..end, strand, type, name):
     98..567     +  LTR            LTR: long terminal repeat from Moloney murine leukemia virus
    691..965     +  misc_feature   MESV Ψ (fragment): packaging signal of murine embryonic stem cell virus
   1032..1448    +  CDS            gag (truncated): truncated Moloney murine leukemia virus (MMLV) gag gene lacking the start codon
   1462..2832    +  CDS            NFS1: NFS1_HUMAN - Also known as NIFS. Experimental evidence at protein level: Swiss-Prot protein existence level 1. Catalyzes the removal of elemental sulfur from cysteine to produce alanine. It supplies the inorganic sulfur for iron-sulfur (Fe- S) clusters. May be involved in the biosynthesis of molybdenum cofactor. From Homo sapiens (Human).
   2886..3215    +  promoter       SV40 promoter: SV40 enhancer and early promoter
   3289..4311    +  CDS            hph: KHYB_ECOLX - Experimental evidence at protein level: Swiss-Prot protein existence level 1. The aminoglycoside phosphotransferases achieve inactivation of their antibiotic substrates by phosphorylation. Only phosphorylates hygromycin and closely related compounds such as demethyl analogs and destomycin. From Escherichia coli.
   4342..4364    +  rep_origin     f1 ori (fragment): f1 bacteriophage origin of replication; arrow indicates direction of (+) strand synthesis
   4361..4930    +  rep_origin     ori: high-copy-number ColE1/pMB1/pBR322/pUC origin of replication
   4990..5111    +  LTR            3' LTR (ΔU3) (fragment): self-inactivating 3' long terminal repeat (LTR) from Moloney murine leukemia virus
   5112..5581    +  LTR            LTR: long terminal repeat from Moloney murine leukemia virus
   5697..5841    -  CDS            bla(M) (fragment): β-lactamase lacking the signal sequence; bla(M); allows cytosolic expression of β-lactamase
   5842..5889    -  rep_origin     ori (fragment): high-copy-number ColE1/pMB1/pBR322/pUC origin of replication
   6060..6920    -  CDS            AmpR: β-lactamase; bla; confers resistance to ampicillin, carbenicillin, and related antibiotics
   6921..67      -  promoter       AmpR promoter (across the origin): bla
