[The description below was written by a language model from this plasmid's Addgene catalogue record and pLannotate feature annotations shown in this document.]
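Description:
pBabe hygro NFS1 is a Moloney murine leukemia virus-based retroviral vector for stable expression of human NFS1 in mammalian cells. It is built on the pBabe hygro backbone and is propagated in E. coli as a high-copy plasmid, using a ColE1/pUC-type origin and an ampicillin resistance (β-lactamase) gene with its own promoter. The proviral region is flanked by MMLV long terminal repeats. Downstream of the 5′ LTR lie a packaging signal (Ψ) and a truncated gag segment lacking its start codon, which together promote efficient encapsidation of the vector RNA when the plasmid is introduced into a packaging cell line that supplies the viral proteins in trans.

The NFS1 coding sequence was cloned between BamHI and EcoRI sites directly after the gag fragment. No internal promoter is annotated upstream of it, so it is presumably transcribed from the 5′ LTR, as is usual for pBabe vectors. NFS1 encodes the cysteine desulfurase that removes sulfur from cysteine to supply iron-sulfur cluster biosynthesis. The insert carries silent mutations that remove the binding site of a specific NFS1-targeting shRNA, which makes the cDNA resistant to that hairpin and suits the construct to rescue experiments in knockdown cells. Downstream, an SV40 enhancer/early promoter drives the hygromycin phosphotransferase gene (hph), allowing hygromycin selection of transduced cells.

The sizes in the record do not fully agree. The catalogue lists a 1194 bp insert and a 6772 bp total, whereas the sequenced record is 6,958 nt and its annotated NFS1 CDS spans about 1.37 kb. The small f1 ori, bla and ori fragments in the table appear to be backbone remnants.
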