Addgene plasmid #102977: pBabe hygro NFS1
Purpose: Expression of NFS1
Depositing lab: Richard Possemato. Depositing organization: NYU Grossman School of Medicine. Publication: NFS1 undergoes positive selection in lung tumours and protects cells from ferroptosis. Alvarez SW, Sviderskiy VO, Terzi EM, Papagiannakopoulos T, Moreira AL, Adams S, Sabatini DM, Birsoy K, Possemato R. Nature. 2017 Nov 22. doi: 10.1038/nature24637. PubMed 29168506.
Backbone
  Vector backbone: pBabe hygro
  Backbone size w/o insert (bp): 5578
  Total vector size (bp): 6772
  Vector type: Mammalian Expression, Retroviral
  Selectable markers: Hygromycin
Growth in bacteria
  Bacterial resistance: Ampicillin, 100 μg/mL
  Growth temperature: 37°C
  Growth strain: NEB Stable
  Copy number: High Copy
Gene/Insert
  Gene/Insert name: NFS1
  Species: H. sapiens (human)
  Insert size (bp): 1194
  Mutation: Silent mutations to eliminate shNFS1_1 binding site
  GenBank ID: NM_021100
  Entrez Gene: NFS1 (a.k.a. COXPD52, HUSSY-08, IscS, NIFS)
  Cloning method: Restriction Enzyme; 5′ cloning site BamHI (not destroyed); 3′ cloning site EcoRI (not destroyed)
  Sequencing primers: 5′ pBabe F
Terms and licenses: Academic/Nonprofit Terms; Industry Terms: Not Available to Industry
How to cite: pBabe hygro NFS1 was a gift from Richard Possemato (Addgene plasmid # 102977 ; http://n2t.net/addgene:102977 ; RRID:Addgene_102977)
